>Addgene plasmid #227576 | pEPDG1CB0014 | addgene full sequence | sequence record 455295 | Addgene NGS Result
ACTATTGTCTTCTGCACGAAGTGGTTTAAACTATCAGTGTTTGACAGGATATATTGGCGGGTAAACCTAA
GAGAAAAGAGCGTTTATTAGAATAATCGGATATTTAAAAGGGCGTGAAAAGGTTTATCCGTTCGTCCATT
TGTATGTGCATGCCAACCACAGGGTTCCCCAGATCAGGCGCTGGCTGCTGAACCCCCAGCCGGAACTGAC
CCCACAAGGCCCTAGCGTTTGCAATGCACCAGGTCATCATTGACCCAGGCGTGTTCCACCAGGCCGCTGC
CTCGCAACTCTTCGCAGGCTTCGCCGACCTGCTCGCGCCACTTCTTCACGCGGGTGGAATCCGATCCGCA
CATGAGGCGGAAGGTTTCCAGCTTGAGCGGGTACGGCTCCCGGTGCGAGCTGAAATAGTCGAACATCCGT
CGGGCCGTCGGCGACAGCTTGCGGTACTTCTCCCATATGAATTTCGTGTAGTGGTCGCCAGCAAACAGCA
CGACGATTTCCTCGTCGATCAGGACCTGGCAACGGGACGTTTTCTTGCCACGGTCCAGGACGCGGAAGCG
GTGCAGCAGCGACACCGATTCCAGGTGCCCAACGCGGTCGGACGTGAAGCCCATCGCCGTCGCCTGTAGG
CGCGACAGGCATTCCTCGGCCTTCGTGTAATACCGGCCATTGATCGACCAGCCCAGGTCCTGGCAAAGCT
CGTAGAACGTGAAGGTGATCGGCTCGCCGATAGGGGTGCGCTTCGCGTACTCCAACACCTGCTGCCACAC
CAGTTCGTCATCGTCGGCCCGCAGCTCGACGCCGGTGTAGGTGATCTTCACGTCCTTGTTGACGTGGAAA
ATGACCTTGTTTTGCAGCGCCTCGCGCGGGATTTTCTTGTTGCGCGTGGTGAACAGGGCAGAGCGGGCCG
TGTCGTTTGGCATCGCTCGCATCGTGTCCGGCCACGGCGCAATATCGAACAAGGAAAGCTGCATTTCCTT
GATCTGCTGCTTCGTGTGTTTCAGCAACGCGGCCTGCTTGGCCTCGCTGACCTGTTTTGCCAGGTCCTCG
CCGGCGGTTTTTCGCTTCTTGGTCGTCATAGTTCCTCGCGTGTCGATGGTCATCGACTTCGCCAAACCTG
CCGCCTCCTGTTCAAGACGACGCGAACGCTCCACGGCGGCCGATGGCGCGGGCAGGGCAGGGGGAGCCAG
TTGCACGCTGTCGCGCTCGATCTTGGCCGTAGCTTGCTGGACCATCGAGCCGACGGACTGGAAGGTTTCG
CGGGGCGCACGCATGACGGTGCGGCTTGCGATGGTTTCGGCATCCTCGGCGGAAAACCCCGCGTCGATCA
GTTCTTGCCTGTATGCCTTCCGGTCAAACGTCCGATTCATTCACCCTCCTTGCGGGATTGCCCCGACTCA
CGCCGGGGCAATGTGCCCTTATTCCTGATTTGACCCGCCTGGTGCCTTGGTGTCCAGATAATCCACCTTA
TCGGCAATGAAGTCGGTCCCGTAGACCGTCTGGCCGTCCTTCTCGTACTTGGTATTCCGAATCTTGCCCT
GCACGAATACCAGCGACCCCTTGCCCAAATACTTGCCGTGGGCCTCGGCCTGAGAGCCAAAACACTTGAT
GCGGAAGAAGTCGGTGCGCTCCTGCTTGTCGCCGGCATCGTTGCGCCACATCTAGGATCTGCCAGGAACC
GTAAAAAGGCCGCGTTGCTGGCGTTTTTCCATAGGCTCCGCCCCCCTGACGAGCATCACAAAAATCGACG
CTCAAGTCAGAGGTGGCGAAACCCGACAGGACTATAAAGATACCAGGCGTTTCCCCCTGGAAGCTCCCTC
GTGCGCTCTCCTGTTCCGACCCTGCCGCTTACCGGATACCTGTCCGCCTTTCTCCCTTCGGGAAGCGTGG
CGCTTTCTCATAGCTCACGCTGTAGGTATCTCAGTTCGGTGTAGGTCGTTCGCTCCAAGCTGGGCTGTGT
GCACGAACCCCCCGTTCAGCCCGACCGCTGCGCCTTATCCGGTAACTATCGTCTTGAGTCCAACCCGGTA
AGACACGACTTATCGCCACTGGCAGCAGCCACTGGTAACAGGATTAGCAGAGCGAGGTATGTAGGCGGTG
CTACAGAGTTCTTGAAGTGGTGGCCTAACTACGGCTACACTAGAAGAACAGTATTTGGTATCTGCGCTCT
GCTGAAGCCAGTTACCTTCGGAAAAAGAGTTGGTAGCTCTTGATCCGGCAAACAAACCACCGCTGGTAGC
GGTGGTTTTTTTGTTTGCAAGCAGCAGATTACGCGCAGAAAAAAAGGATCTCAAGAAGATCCTTTGATCT
TTTCTACGGGGTCTGACGCTCAGTGGAACGAAAACTCACGTTAAGGGATTTTGGTCATGAGATTATCAAA
AAGGATCTTCACCTAGATCCTTTTAAATTAAAAATGAAGTTTTAAATCAATCTAAAGTATATATGAGTAA
ACTTGGTCTGACAGTTACCAATGCTTAATCAGTGAGGCACCTATCTCAGCGATCTGTCTATTTCGTTCAT
CCATAGTTGCCTGACTCCCCGTCGTGTAGATAACTACGATACGGGAGGGCTTACCATCTGGCCCCAGTGC
TGCAATGATACCGCGAGAACCACGCTCACCGGCTCCAGATTTATCAGCAATAAACCAGCCAGCCGGAAGG
GCCGAGCGCAGAAGTGGTCCTGCAACTTTATCCGCCTCCATCCAGTCTATTAATTGTTGCCGGGAAGCTA
GAGTAAGTAGTTCGCCAGTTAATAGTTTGCGCAACGTTGTTGCCATTGCTACAGGCATCGTGGTGTCACG
CTCGTCGTTTGGTATGGCTTCATTCAGCTCCGGTTCCCAACGATCAAGGCGAGTTACATGATCCCCCATG
TTGTGCAAAAAAGCGGTTAGCTCCTTCGGTCCTCCGATCGTTGTCAGAAGTAAGTTGGCCGCAGTGTTAT
CACTCATGGTTATGGCAGCACTGCATAATTCTCTTACTGTCATGCCATCCGTAAGATGCTTTTCTGTGAC
TGGTGAGTACTCAACCAAGTCATTCTGAGAATAGTGTATGCGGCGACCGAGTTGCTCTTGCCCGGCGTCA
ATACGGGATAATACCGCGCCACATAGCAGAACTTTAAAAGTGCTCATCATTGGAAAACGTTCTTCGGGGC
GAAAACTCTCAAGGATCTTACCGCTGTTGAGATCCAGTTCGATGTAACCCACTCGTGCACCCAACTGATC
TTCAGCATCTTTTACTTTCACCAGCGTTTCTGGGTGAGCAAAAACAGGAAGGCAAAATGCCGCAAAAAAG
GGAATAAGGGCGACACGGAAATGTTGAATACTCATACTCTTCCTTTTTCAATATTATTGAAGCATTTATC
AAGGTTATTGTCTCATGAGCGGATACATATTTGAATGTATTTAGAAAAATAAACAAATAGGGGTTCCGCG
CACGAATTGGCCAGCGCTGCCATTTTTGGGGTGAGGCCGTTCGCGGCCGAGGGGCGCAGCCCCTGGGGGG
ATGGGAGGCCCGCGTTAGCGGGCCGGGAGGGTTCGAGAAGGGGGGGCACCCCCCTTCGGCGTGCGCGGTC
ACGCGCACAGGGCGCAGCCCTGGTTAAAAACAAGGTTTATAAATATTGGTTTAAAAGCAGGTTAAAAGAC
AGGTTAGCGGTGGCCGAAAAACGGGCGGAAACCCTTGCAAATGCTGGATTTTCTGCCTGTGGACAGCCCC
TCAAATGTCAATAGGTGCGCCCCTCATCTGTCAGCACTCTGCCCCTCAAGTGTCAAGGATCGCGCCCCTC
ATCTGTCAGTAGTCGCGCCCCTCAAGTGTCAATACCGCAGGGCACTTATCCCCAGGCTTGTCCACATCAT
CTGTGGGAAACTCGCGTAAAATCAGGCGTTTTCGCCGATTTGCGAGGCTGGCCAGCTCCACGTCGCCGGC
CGAAATCGAGCCTGCCCCTCATCTGTCAACGCCGCGCCGGGTGAGTCGGCCCCTCAAGTGTCAACGTCCG
CCCCTCATCTGTCAGTGAGGGCCAAGTTTTCCGCGAGGTATCCACAACGCCGGCGGCCGCGGTGTCTCGC
ACACGGCTTCGACGGCGTTTCTGGCGCGTTTGCAGGGCCATAGACGGCCGCCAGCCCAGCGGCGAGGGCA
ACCAGCCCGGTGAGCGTCGCAAAGGAGATCCTGATCTGACTGATGGGCTGCCTGTATCGAGTGGTGATTT
TGTGCCGAGCTGCCGGTCGGGGAGCTGTTGGCTGGCTGGTGGCAGGATATATTGTGGTGTAAACAAATTG
ACGCTTAGACAACTTAATAACACATTGCGGACGTTTTTAATGTACTGGGGTGGATGCAGTGGGCCCCACT
CTGTGAAGACAAGCAAGAATTCAAGCTTGGAGGTCAACATGGTGGAGCACGACACTCTGGTCTACTCCAA
AAATGTCAAAGATACAGTCTCAGAAGATCAAAGGGCTATTGAGACTTTTCAACAAAGGATAATTTCGGGA
AACCTCCTCGGATTCCATTGCCCAGCTATCTGTCACTTCATCGAAAGGACAGTAGAAAAGGAAGGTGGCT
CCTACAAATGCCATCATTGCGATAAAGGAAAGGCTATCATTCAAGATCTCTCTGCCGACAGTGGTCCCAA
AGATGGACCCCCACCCACGAGGAGCATCGTGGAAAAAGAAGAGGTTCCAACCACGTCTACAAAGCAAGTG
GATTGATGTGACATCTCCACTGACGTAAGGGATGACGCACAATCCCACTATCCTTCGCAAGACCCTTCCT
CTATATAAGGAAGTTCATTTCATTTGGAGAGGACACGCTCGAGTATAAGAGCTCATTTTTACAACAATTA
CCAACAACAACAAACAACAAACAACATTACAATTACATTTACAATTATCGATACAATGGAGATGTTCTAT
GCTTCCCTTGTTTCTCTCTTTGTTCTTGTTGTTTCTTTTTCTCTTCACTTTTTCTTCTACAATTCAAAAC
CATCCGAAGATCAGAAACTACTTCCACCGGGTAGAACGGGCTGGCCCATAATTGGAGAAAGTCTCGAGTT
TCTCGGAAGTGGATGGTACGGTCATCCCGAAAAGTTCATACTTGACCGAATGTCAAAGTTTTCGCCTATA
GTATTTAGGTCATCTCTTTTGCTAGAGAATGCTGCAGTGATGTGTGGTGCTCAAGGCAACAAATTCTTGT
TCTCAAATGAGAACAAACTAGTCCAAGTATGGTGGCCCGCTTCGGTTGACAAAATCTTTCCATCGGCTAA
CAAAACCTACAAAACCGAAACCATTAAAATGAGAAAAATGCTCCCAAATTTCCTCAAACCCGAAGCCTTG
CAACGATACATTCCAATCATGGATATTACCACACAAAAACACTTTGCCGCCGGATGGGACGGGAAGAAAG
AAGTTGTGACTTATGAACTTACTAGAAACTTTGCTTTTTGGCTTGCTTGCAAGATCTTTCTTGATATCGA
TGATCCTGAACGGGTCAGATATTTATCTGGCCCGTTTGAGAGCATTGTTACGGGGATCCTGTCGATCCCC
ATTGATCTTCCTGGGACACCGTTTAGAAGAGGGATCAATGGTTCAAACTTTATAACAAAAGAACTTGTAG
CAATAGTTAAGCAAAGGAAAATTGATTTGGCTCAAGGGAAAGCAACACCAACCCAAGATATATTGTCACA
TATGATTCTATTTAGCGACGAAGATGGCGAGTTCATGACCGAACACGACATTTCTGGCAAGATACTTGCG
TTGCTGATTGGTGGGCATGACACTGCGAGCTCCGCAACTGCTTTTATTGTTAAGTATCTTGCCGAATTGC
CAGAAATTTATAATGGAGTCTACAATGAACAAATGGAAATTGCAAAATCTAAAGCAGTTGGGGAATTATT
AAATTGGGAGGATCTATCAAAGATGAAATACTCATGGAAAGTTGCTTGTGAAGTTCTTAGATTAGTCCCA
CCGCTTCAAGGTGCTTTTCGAGAAGCCCTTACAGATTTTATGTACAATGGTTACTCTATCCCCAAGGGCT
GGAAGTTATATTGGAGTGCAAGCTCAACCCATAAAAACCCCGAATTCTTTCCGGAACCCGAAAAATTTGA
CCCGTCGAGATTTGATGGAAGCGGGCCAGCACCTTACACATTCGTGCCATTTGGAGGAGGCCCGCACATG
TGTCCAGGAAAAGAGTATGCCCGACTAGAAATACTCGTGTTTATGCATCATCTCGTAAGAAAGTACAAAT
GGGAGAAAATAATTCCCGATGAGCCCATTGTTTTCAACCCGATGCCTAGCCCTGCCAAGGGACTTCCTAT
TCGTATTTACCCTCATAAAGCTGGTTCGTAAGTCGACCGGCTGCTAACAAAGCCCGAGCTTCTCTAGCTA
GAGTCGATCGACAAGCTCGAGTTTCTCCATAATAATGTGTGAGTAGTTCCCAGATAAGGGAATTAGGGTT
CCTATAGGGTTTCGCTCATGTGTTGAGCATATAAGAAACCCTTAGTATGTATTTGTATTTGTAAAATACT
TCTATCAATAAAATTTCTAATTCCTAAAACCAAAATCCAGTACTAAAATCCAGATCGCT
Features (pLannotate 1.2.2; 14 found; start..end, strand, type, name):
     42..66      +  misc_feature   RB T-DNA repeat: right border repeat from nopaline C58 T-DNA
    178..198     -  CDS            TetR (fragment): tetracycline resistance regulatory protein; tetR
    225..1370    -  CDS            trfA: TRFA_ECOLX - Experimental evidence at protein level: Swiss-Prot protein existence level 1. Also involved in plasmid copy number control, promoting intermolecular coupling of protein bound iterons at oriV, which inhibits replication initiation. From Escherichia coli.
   1706..2294    -  rep_origin     ori: high-copy-number ColE1/pMB1/pBR322/pUC origin of replication
   2465..3325    -  CDS            AmpR: β-lactamase; bla; confers resistance to ampicillin, carbenicillin, and related antibiotics
   3326..3430    -  promoter       AmpR promoter: bla
   3517..4148    -  rep_origin     oriV: incP origin of replication
   4240..4264    +  misc_feature   LB T-DNA repeat: left border repeat from nopaline C58 T-DNA
   4450..4795    +  promoter       CaMV 35S promoter: strong constitutive promoter from cauliflower mosaic virus
   4747..4793    +  promoter       minimal CaMV 35S promoter: minimal 35S promoter from cauliflower mosaic virus
   4824..4877    +  misc_feature   TMV Ω: translational enhancer from the tobacco mosaic virus 5'-leader sequence (Gallie et al., 1988)
   4886..6316    +  CDS            CYP716A44: C7A44_SOLLC - Experimental evidence at protein level: Swiss-Prot protein existence level 1. Catalyzes the carboxylation of beta-amyrin at the C-28 position to form oleanolate (PubMed:28194155). Catalyzes the carboxylation of alpha-amyrin at the C-28 position to form ursolate (PubMed:28194155). From Solanum lycopersicum (Tomato) (Lycopersicon esculentum).
   6340..6357    +  CDS            SET1 (fragment): solubility-enhancement tag derived from T7 phage gene 10B
   6392..6566    +  polyA_signal   CaMV poly(A) signal: cauliflower mosaic virus polyadenylation signal
