[The description below was written by a language model from this plasmid's Addgene catalogue record and pLannotate feature annotations shown in this document.]
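Description:
pEPDG1CB0014 is a Golden Gate (MoClo-style) Level 1, Position 2 plant expression plasmid built in the pICH47742 backbone. It is a binary-type vector: the feature table shows nopaline-type left and right T-DNA border repeats flanking the expression cassette, consistent with Agrobacterium-mediated delivery into plant cells. The backbone carries a high-copy ColE1/pUC-type origin for propagation in E. coli, together with the incP oriV and its replication initiator gene trfA, which support broad-host-range replication. Selection in bacteria is by ampicillin through a β-lactamase gene under its native promoter. A very short TetR match in the backbone appears to be a residual fragment rather than a functional gene.

The payload is a single transcriptional unit encoding CYP716A393, a cytochrome P450 from Calendula officinalis, carrying an A357L substitution. Internal BsaI sites were removed by silent mutation so the coding sequence is compatible with BsaI-based assembly, and the BsaI cloning sites were destroyed on assembly. Expression is driven by a short CaMV 35S promoter joined to the TMV Ω 5′ leader, a translational enhancer, and is terminated by the CaMV 35S polyadenylation signal. The automated annotation labels the coding sequence as tomato CYP716A44, a triterpene (amyrin) C-28 oxidase; this reflects homology to the closest database entry rather than the actual insert. The brief SET1 tag hit downstream of the coding sequence is likely a spurious match, since no tag is recorded.

The construct is intended for strong constitutive expression of this point-mutant enzyme in plants, either alone or after assembly with other Level 1 units into multigene constructs. This fits the associated work on triterpenoid biosynthesis in Calendula, although the record does not state the specific rationale for the A357L change.
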