Addgene plasmid #227576: pEPDG1CB0014
Purpose: Level 1 - Position 2 with 35S promoter and terminator for plant expression, with mutations in CDS
Depositing lab: Nicola Patron. Depositing organization: Earlham Institute. Publication: Biosynthesis and bioactivity of anti-inflammatory triterpenoids in Calendula officinalis. Golubova D, Salmon M, Su H, Tansley C, Kaithakottil GG, Linsmith G, Schudoma C, Swarbreck D, O'Connell MA, Patron NJ. Nat Commun. 2025 Jul 28;16(1):6941. doi: 10.1038/s41467-025-62269-w. PubMed 40721615.
Backbone
  Vector backbone: pICH47742
  Vector type: Plant Expression
Growth in bacteria
  Bacterial resistance: Ampicillin, 100 μg/mL
  Growth temperature: 37°C
  Growth strain: DH5alpha
  Copy number: High Copy
Gene/Insert
  Gene/Insert name: 35Sshort_TMV_CYP716A393 (A357L)_35S
  Species: Calendula officinalis
  Mutation: A357L, BsaI sites removed by silent mutation
  Promoter: 35Sshort_TMV (pICH51277)
  Cloning method: Restriction Enzyme; 5′ cloning site BsaI (destroyed during cloning); 3′ cloning site BsaI (destroyed during cloning)
Terms and licenses: Academic/Nonprofit Terms; Industry Terms: Not Available to Industry
How to cite: pEPDG1CB0014 was a gift from Nicola Patron (Addgene plasmid # 227576 ; http://n2t.net/addgene:227576 ; RRID:Addgene_227576)
